>Addgene plasmid #221342 | pET28a-ChmJ | addgene full sequence | sequence record 438167 | Addgene NGS Result
CAGCAGCGGCCTGGTGCCGCGCGGCAGCCATATGAGCCGTCCCCCCGCGGCACCCCGCCTCGACCGGCTC
CTGGCGGACGCGGCGCGCGACCATCCGGACCGGCCCGCCGTCGAGGCGGACGGACGGACCCTCACCTACG
CGGAACTGGAGCGGACCGTCGGCGAACTGGCCGGCGCCCTCACCGCCGCCGGGGTCCGCCCCGGCGACCG
CGTCGGGATCCATGTGCCCAAGAGCATCGAGGCCGTCCTCGGCATCTACGCTGTCCTGCGGTCCGGCGCC
GTCGCCGCCCCGCTCGACATGGCGGCGCCCCCGGAGCGGACCGCCAGGATGGTGAAGAACGCGGGCATCG
TCTTCCTCATCACCTCGGCGGCGAACCCGGCCGCCACCCGGGCGGTGAAGGAGTGCGCCGACGGCGGCAC
GGCGGACCCCCGGCCCCTCGGGTCCCACCTGGGCATCCTCCCCGTCGACTGCCCGGCGGCCCCGCTCACC
GACGCGGCCGGCGCGGGGTACGTGCTCTTCACCTCGGGCAGCACGGGCTGGCCCAAGGGGGTGCTCCTCT
CCCACGAGAACGTCCTCCACTTCGTCCGGTGGACCGTCGAGCGGTTCGGGGTCACCCCCGCCGACCGGAT
CGGCTCCCAGTCCTCGCTGACCTTCGACCTCAGCACCTTCGACCTCTTCGGCAGCGCGCTGTCCGGCGCC
TGCCTGGTGCTGCTGCCCGACCTGCTCAAGGGCTTCCCGCGCGATGTGGTGGAGTGGCTGCGGACCGAGC
GGATATCGGTGTTCTACGCCGTGCCGACGCTGTACCAGTCGATGCTGCACAAGGGCGGGGCCACCGGCGC
GGAACTGCCCGGCCTGCGCATCATCGCCTTCGCCGGGGAGCCCTTCCCCGCCGCCGAACTCCAGCGGTAC
ACCGAGCTGTTCGGGAGCGCCGAGTTCTACAACCTCTACGGCCCCACCGAGACCAACGTCTGCACCTTCG
AGCGGGTGGACCACCGGTGGGACCCTCGGGACGGCCTCTCCATCGGCCGGGCTATCGACGGCGTCCGCGT
CGAACTCGTCGACGAGGCGCACCGGGCCACCCGGGACGAGGGCGAGATCGCCGTGTCGGGCCCGACGGTC
TTCCTCGGCTACCTCACCGGCGGTGAGCTGCGCCCGCTCACCACCCGGATCTCCCCCGACGACGGCTCCC
CCGCCTATCTCACCGGCGACCTCGGCCACTACGGAGCCGACGGAAAGATCTATCTGCGCGGACGCCGCGA
CCACCAGGTGAAGCGCCGGGGATACCGCATCGACCTGTTCGACATCGAGAGCGTCGTGCAGGAGTTCCCG
GCGGTACGCACCTGTGCGGCGGTGTGGACGGAGCCCGCCCCGGGCGAGGGACGCATCGTCCTCTACGCGG
TCGCCGACGGCATGACGCAGACGCTGCTGCGCCGTGCCGTATCGGCGGCACTGCCGCGGCACATGGTGCC
CGACGACATCCATCTCGTCGGCCGGCTGGCACTCACCGGCCGGGGAAAGATCGACCGCGAAGCGCTGGCC
TCGGCGGCGCCGACCCAGGAAAGGGATCATGGAAGACGTCAATGACTCGAGCACCACCACCACCACCACT
GAGATCCGGCTGCTAACAAAGCCCGAAAGGAAGCTGAGTTGGCTGCTGCCACCGCTGAGCAATAACTAGC
ATAACCCCTTGGGGCCTCTAAACGGGTCTTGAGGGGTTTTTTGCTGAAAGGAGGAACTATATCCGGATTG
GCGAATGGG
[124 nt withheld, positions 1760-1883]
C
[91 nt withheld, positions 1885-1975]
A
[49 nt withheld, positions 1977-2025]
CCTTTGACGTTGGAGTCCACGTTCTTT
[37 nt withheld, positions 2053-2089]
ACCCTATCTCGGTCTATTCTTTTGATTTATAAGGGATTTTGCCGATTTCGGCCTATTGGTTAAAAAATGA
GCTGATTTAACAAAAATTTAACGCGAATTTTAACAAAATATTAACGCTTACAATTTAGGTGGCACTTTTC
GGGGAAATGTGCGCGGAACCCCTATTTGTTTATTTTTCTAAATACATTCAAATATGTATCCGCTCATGAA
TTAATTCTTAGAAAAACTCATCGAGCATCAAATGAAACTGCAATTTATTCATATCAGGATTATCAATACC
ATATTTTTGAAAAAGCCGTTTCTGTAATGAAGGAGAAAACTCACCGAGGCAGTTCCATAGGATGGCAAGA
TCCTGGTATCGGTCTGCGATTCCGACTCGTCCAACATCAATACAACCTATTAATTTCCCCTCGTCAAAAA
TAAGGTTATCAAGTGAGAAATCACCATGAGTGACGACTGAATCCGGTGAGAATGGCAAAAGTTTATGCAT
TTCTTTCCAGACTTGTTCAACAGGCCAGCCATTACGCTCGTCATCAAAATCACTCGCATCAACCAAACCG
TTATTCATTCGTGATTGCGCCTGAGCGAGACGAAATACGCGATCGCTGTTAAAAGGACAATTACAAACAG
GAATCGAATGCAACCGGCGCAGGAACACTGCCAGCGCATCAACAATATTTTCACCTGAATCAGGATATTC
TTCTAATACCTGGAATGCTGTTTTCCCGGGGATCGCAGTGGTGAGTAACCATGCATCATCAGGAGTACGG
ATAAAATGCTTGATGGTCGGAAGAGGCATAAATTCCGTCAGCCAGTTTAGTCTGACCATCTCATCTGTAA
CATCATTGGCAACGCTACCTTTGCCATGTTTCAGAAACAACTCTGGCGCATCGGGCTTCCCATACAATCG
ATAGATTGTCGCACCTGATTGCCCGACATTATCGCGAGCCCATTTATACCCATATAAATCAGCATCCATG
TTGGAATTTAATCGCGGCCTAGAGCAAGACGTTTCCCGTTGAATATGGCTCATAACACCCCTTGTATTAC
TGTTTATGTAAGCAGACAGTTTTATTGTTCATGACCAAAATCCCTTAACGTGAGTTTTCGTTCCACTGAG
CGTCAGACCCCGTAGAAAAGATCAAAGGATCTTCTTGAGATCCTTTTTTTCTGCGCGTAATCTGCTGCTT
GCAAACAAAAAAACCACCGCTACCAGCGGTGGTTTGTTTGCCGGATCAAGAGCTACCAACTCTTTTTCCG
AAGGTAACTGGCTTCAGCAGAGCGCAGATACCAAATACTGTCCTTCTAGTGTAGCCGTAGTTAGGCCACC
ACTTCAAGAACTCTGTAGCACCGCCTACATACCTCGCTCTGCTAATCCTGTTACCAGTGGCTGCTGCCAG
TGGCGATAAGTCGTGTCTTACCGGGTTGGACTCAAGACGATAGTTACCGGATAAGGCGCAGCGGTCGGGC
TGAACGGGGGGTTCGTGCACACAGCCCAGCTTGGAGCGAACGACCTACACCGAACTGAGATACCTACAGC
GTGAGCTATGAGAAAGCGCCACGCTTCCCGAAGGGAGAAAGGCGGACAGGTATCCGGTAAGCGGCAGGGT
CGGAACAGGAGAGCGCACGAGGGAGCTTCCAGGGGGAAACGCCTGGTATCTTTATAGTCCTGTCGGGTTT
CGCCACCTCTGACTTGAGCGTCGATTTTTGTGATGCTCGTCAGGGGGGCGGAGCCTATGGAAAAACGCCA
GCAACGCGGCCTTTTTACGGTTCCTGGCCTTTTGCTGGCCTTTTGCTCACATGTTCTTTCCTGCGTTATC
CCCTGATTCTGTGGATAACCGTATTACCGCCTTTGAGTGAGCTGATACCGCTCGCCGCAGCCGAACGACC
GAGCGCAGCGAGTCAGTGAGCGAGGAAGCGGAAGAGCGCCTGATGCGGTATTTTCTCCTTACGCATCTGT
GCGGTATTTCACACCGCAATGGTGCACTCTCAGTACAATCTGCTCTGATGCCGCATAGTTAAGCCAGTAT
ACACTCCGCTATCGCTACGTGACTGGGTCATGGCTGCGCCCCGACACCCGCCAACACCCGCTGACGCGCC
CTGACGGGCTTGTCTGCTCCCGGCATCCGCTTACAGACAAGCTGTGACCGTCTCCGGGAGCTGCATGTGT
CAGAGGTTTTCACCGTCATCACCGAAACGCGCGAGGCAGCTGCGGTAAAGCTCATCAGCGTGGTCGTGAA
GCGATTCACAGATGTCTGCCTGTTCATCCGCGTCCAGCTCGTTGAGTTTCTCCAGAAGCGTTAATGTCTG
GCTTCTGATAAAGCGGGCCATGTTAAGGGCGGTTTTTTCCTGTTTGGTCACTGATGCCTCCGTGTAAGGG
GGATTTCTGTTCATGGGGGTAATGATACCGATGAAACGAGAGAGGATGCTCACGATACGGGTTACTGATG
ATGAACATGCCCGGTTACTGGAACGTTGTGAGGGTAAACAACTGGCGGTATGGATGCGGCGGGACCAGAG
AAAAATCACTCAGGGTCAATGCCAGCGCTTCGTTAATACAGATGTAGGTGTTCCACAGGGTAGCCAGCAG
CATCCTGCGATGCAGATCCGGAACATAATGGTGCAGGGCGCTGACTTCCGCGTTTCCAGACTTTACGAAA
CACGGAAACCGAAGACCATTCATGTTGTTGCTCAGGTCGCAGACGTTTTGCAGCAGCAGTCGCTTCACGT
TCGCTCGCGTATCGGTGATTCATTCTGCTAACCAGTAAGGCAACCCCGCCAGCCTAGCCGGGTCCTCAAC
GACAGGAGCACGATCATGCGCACCCGTGGGGCCGCCATGCCGGCGATAATGGCCTGCTTCTCGCCGAAAC
GTTTGGTGGCGGGACCAGTGACGAAGGCTTGAGCGAGGGCGTGCAAGATTCCGAATACCGCAAGCGACAG
GCCGATCATCGTCGCGCTCCAGCGAAAGCGGTCCTCGCCGAAAATGACCCAGAGCGCTGCCGGCACCTGT
CCTACGAGTTGCATGATAAAGAAGACAGTCATAAGTGCGGCGACGATAGTCATGCCCCGCGCCCACCGGA
AGGAGCTGACTGGGTTGAAGGCTCTCAAGGGCATCGGTCGAGATCCCGGTGCCTAATGAGTGAGCTAACT
TACATTAATTGCGTTGCGCTCACTGCCCGCTTTCCAGTCGGGAAACCTGTCGTGCCAGCTGCATTAATGA
ATCGGCCAACGCGCGGGGAGAGGCGGTTTGCGTATTGGGCGCCAGGGTGGTTTTTCTTTTCACCAGTGAG
ACGGGCAACAGCTGATTGCCCTTCACCGCCTGGCCCTGAGAGAGTTGCAGCAAGCGGTCCACGCTGGTTT
GCCCCAGCAGGCGAAAATCCTGTTTGATGGTGGTTAACGGCGGGATATAACATGAGCTGTCTTCGGTATC
GTCGTATCCCACTACCGAGATATCCGCACCAACGCGCAGCCCGGACTCGGTAATGGCGCGCATTGCGCCC
AGCGCCATCTGATCGTTGGCAACCAGCATCGCAGTGGGAACGATGCCCTCATTCAGCATTTGCATGGTTT
GTTGAAAACCGGACATGGCACTCCAGTCGCCTTCCCGTTCCGCTATCGGCTGAATTTGATTGCGAGTGAG
ATATTTATGCCAGCCAGCCAGACGCAGACGCGCCGAGACAGAACTTAATGGGCCCGCTAACAGCGCGATT
TGCTGGTGACCCAATGCGACCAGATGCTCCACGCCCAGTCGCGTACCGTCTTCATGGGAGAAAATAATAC
TGTTGATGGGTGTCTGGTCAGAGACATCAAGAAATAACGCCGGAACATTAGTGCAGGCAGCTTCCACAGC
AATGGCATCCTGGTCATCCAGCGGATAGTTAATGATCAGCCCACTGACGCGTTGCGCGAGAAGATTGTGC
ACCGCCGCTTTACAGGCTTCGACGCCGCTTCGTTCTACCATCGACACCACCACGCTGGCACCCAGTTGAT
CGGCGCGAGATTTAATCGCCGCGACAATTTGCGACGGCGCGTGCAGGGCCAGACTGGAGGTGGCAACGCC
AATCAGCAACGACTGTTTGCCCGCCAGTTGTTGTGCCACGCGGTTGGGAATGTAATTCAGCTCCGCCATC
GCCGCTTCCACTTTTTCCCGCGTTTTCGCAGAAACGTGGCTGGCCTGGTTCACCACGCGGGAAACGGTCT
GATAAGAGACACCGGCATACTCTGCGACATCGTATAACGTTACTGGTTTCACATTCACCACCCTGAATTG
ACTCTCTTCCGGGCGCTATCATGCCATACCGCGAAAGGTTTTGCGCCATTCGATGGTGTCCGGGATCTCG
ACGCTCTCCCTTATGCGACTCCTGCATTAGGAAGCAGCCCAGTAGTAGGTTGAGGCCGTTGAGCACCGCC
GCCGCAAGGAATGGTGCATGCAAGGAGATGGCGCCCAACAGTCCCCCGGCCACGGGGCCTGCCACCATAC
CCACGCCGAAACAAGCGCTCATGAGCCCGAAGTGGCGAGCCCGATCTTCCCCATCGGTGATGTCGGCGAT
ATAGGCGCCAGCAACCGCACCTGTGGCGCCGGTGATGCCGGCCACGATGCGTCCGGCGTAGAGGATCGAG
ATCTCGATCCCGCGAAATTAATACGACTCACTATAGGGGAATTGTGAGCGGATAACAATTCCCCTCTAGA
AATAATTTTGTTTAACTTTAAGAAGGAGATATACCATGGGCAGCAGCCATCATCATCATCATCA
Features (pLannotate 1.2.2; 20 found; start..end, strand, type, name):
     11..28      +  CDS            thrombin site: thrombin recognition and cleavage site
   1592..1609    +  CDS            9xHis (fragment): 9xHis affinity tag
   1619..1668    +  CDS            SET1 (fragment): solubility-enhancement tag derived from T7 phage gene 10B
   1676..1723    +  terminator     T7 terminator: transcription terminator for bacteriophage T7 RNA polymerase
   1760..2188    +  rep_origin     f1 ori (sequence partly withheld): f1 bacteriophage origin of replication; arrow indicates direction of (+) strand synthesis
   2241..2298    +  promoter       AmpR promoter (fragment): bla
   2307..3122    -  CDS            KanR: aminoglycoside phosphotransferase; aph(3')-Ia; confers resistance to kanamycin in bacteria or G418 (Geneticin®) in eukaryotes
   3244..3832    +  rep_origin     ori: high-copy-number ColE1/pMB1/pBR322/pUC origin of replication
   4018..4157    -  misc_feature   bom: basis of mobility region from pBR322
   4259..4450    -  CDS            rop: Rop protein, which maintains plasmids at low copy number; rop
   4467..4847    +  CDS            YPB1_ECOLX: Protein predicted: Swiss-Prot protein existence level 4. From Escherichia coli.
   4919..5210    -  CDS            TcR (fragment): tetracycline efflux protein; tet; confers resistance to tetracycline
   5225..5246    -  protein_bind   CAP binding site: CAP binding activates transcription in the presence of cAMP. E. coli catabolite activator protein
   5259..6341    -  CDS            lacI: lac repressor; lacI; The lac repressor binds to the lac operator to inhibit transcription in E. coli. This inhibition can be relieved by adding lactose or isopropyl-β-D-thiogalactopyranoside (IPTG).
   6342..6419    -  promoter       lacI promoter: lacI
   6427..6706    -  CDS            TcR (fragment): tetracycline efflux protein; tet; confers resistance to tetracycline
   6728..6746    +  promoter       T7 promoter: promoter for bacteriophage T7 RNA polymerase
   6747..6771    +  protein_bind   lac operator: The lac repressor binds to the lac operator to inhibit transcription in E. coli. This inhibition can be relieved by adding lactose or isopropyl-β-D-thiogalactopyranoside (IPTG). lac repressor encoded by lacI
   6786..6808    +  RBS            RBS: efficient ribosome binding site from bacteriophage T7 gene 10 (Olins and Rangwala, 1989)
   6827..6843    +  CDS            capTEV™ (fragment): composite tag for in vivo biotinylation, TEV protease cleavage, and 6xHis tagging
