[The description below was written by a language model from this plasmid's Addgene catalogue record and pLannotate feature annotations shown in this document.]
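Description:
pET28a-ChmJ is a bacterial expression plasmid built on the pET28a backbone for producing the ChmJ protein in E. coli. The insert, chmJ, comes from Streptomyces anulatus ATCC 11523 and was introduced by Gibson cloning. The associated publication concerns chalkophomycin biosynthesis and N-hydroxypyrrole-forming enzymes, but the record does not state the specific function of ChmJ. The 6,843 nt sequence carries a ColE1/pBR322-type origin with the adjacent bom and rop elements, an f1 phage origin, and a kanamycin resistance gene (aminoglycoside phosphotransferase) for selection. The catalogue lists it as high copy, although rop generally moderates copy number in pET-type vectors.

Expression is driven by a T7 promoter followed directly by a lac operator and the strong T7 gene 10 ribosome binding site. A plasmid-borne lacI gene under its own promoter supplies repressor. Transcription therefore needs a host that provides T7 RNA polymerase, and it is relieved from repression by IPTG or lactose. It ends at the T7 terminator. The catalogue describes an N-terminal His6 tag contributed by the backbone. This fits the short histidine-tag fragment annotated at the end of the linearised record and the thrombin cleavage site at its start, which together would allow affinity purification and optional tag removal.

The chmJ coding region itself is not annotated by the automated tool; it presumably occupies the unannotated stretch between the thrombin site and the downstream vector-derived histidine-tag sequence. Whether that downstream tag is translated is not stated. Several small annotations (TcR fragments, the AmpR promoter fragment, and the SET1 and capTEV fragments) look like backbone remnants or partial matches rather than functional parts. The plasmid is suited to recombinant production and purification of ChmJ for biochemical study.
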