Addgene plasmid #221342: pET28a-ChmJ
Purpose: Express ChmJ in E. coli
Depositing lab: Emily Balskus. Depositing organization: Harvard University. Publication: Elucidation of Chalkophomycin Biosynthesis Reveals N-Hydroxypyrrole-Forming Enzymes. Crooke AM, Chand AK, Cui Z, Balskus EP. J Am Chem Soc. 2024 Jun 12;146(23):16268-16280. doi: 10.1021/jacs.4c04712. Epub 2024 May 29. PubMed 38810110.
Backbone
  Vector backbone: pET28a
  Vector type: Bacterial Expression
Growth in bacteria
  Bacterial resistance: Kanamycin, 50 μg/mL
  Growth temperature: 37°C
  Growth strain: DH5alpha
  Copy number: High Copy
Gene/Insert
  Gene/Insert name: chmJ
  Species: Streptomyces anulatus ATCC 11523
  Tag / fusion protein: His6 (N terminal on backbone)
  Cloning method: Gibson Cloning
  Sequencing primers: 5′ T7
Terms and licenses: Academic/Nonprofit Terms; Industry Terms: Not Available to Industry
Depositor comments: Please visit https://www.biorxiv.org/content/10.1101/2024.01.24.577118v2 for bioRxiv preprint.
How to cite: pET28a-ChmJ was a gift from Emily Balskus (Addgene plasmid # 221342 ; http://n2t.net/addgene:221342 ; RRID:Addgene_221342)
